>Addgene plasmid #71877 | Ornithine transcarbamylase (OTC) | addgene full sequence | sequence record 135021 | Addgene assembled full plasmid sequence
GTCGACATTGATTATTGACTAGTTATTAATAGTAATCAATTACGGGGTCATTAGTTCATAGCCCATATAT
GGAGTTCCGCGTTACATAACTTACGGTAAATGGCCCGCCTGGCTGACCGCCCAACGACCCCCGCCCATTG
ACGTCAATAATGACGTATGTTCCCATAGTAACGCCAATAGGGACTTTCCATTGACGTCAATGGGTGGACT
ATTTACGGTAAACTGCCCACTTGGCAGTACATCAAGTGTATCATATGCCAAGTACGCCCCCTATTGACGT
CAATGACGGTAAATGGCCCGCCTGGCATTATGCCCAGTACATGACCTTATGGGACTTTCCTACTTGGCAG
TACATCTACGTATTAGTCATCGCTATTACCATGGGTCGAGGTGAGCCCCACGTTCTGCTTCACTCTCCCC
ATCTCCCCCCCCTCCCCACCCCCAATTTTGTATTTATTTATTTTTTAATTATTTTGTGCAGCGATGGGGG
CGGGGGGGGGGGGGGCGCGCGCCAGGCGGGGCGGGGCGGGGCGAGGGGCGGGGCGGGGCGAGGCGGAGAG
GTGCGGCGGCAGCCAATCAGAGCGGCGCGCTCCGAAAGTTTCCTTTTATGGCGAGGCGGCGGCGGCGGCG
GCCCTATAAAAAGCGAAGCGCGCGGCGGGCGGGAGTCGCTGCGTTGCCTTCGCCCCGTGCCCCGCTCCGC
GCCGCCTCGCGCCGCCCGCCCCGGCTCTGACTGACCGCGTTACTCCCACAGGTGAGCGGGCGGGACGGCC
CTTCTCCTCCGGGCTGTAATTAGCGCTTGGTTTAATGACGGCTCGTTTCTTTTCTGTGGCTGCGTGAAAG
CCTTAAAGGGCTCCGGGAGGGCCCTTTGTGCGGGGGGGAGCGGCTCGGGGGGTGCGTGCGTGTGTGTGTG
CGTGGGGAGCGCCGCGTGCGGCCCGCGCTGCCCGGCGGCTGTGAGCGCTGCGGGCGCGGCGCGGGGCTTT
GTGCGCTCCGCGTGTGCGCGAGGGGAGCGCGGCCGGGGGCGGTGCCCCGCGGTGCGGGGGGGCTGCGAGG
GGAACAAAGGCTGCGTGCGGGGTGTGTGCGTGGGGGGGTGAGCAGGGGGTGTGGGCGCGGCGGTCGGGCT
GTAACCCCCCCCTGCACCCCCCTCCCCGAGTTGCTGAGCACGGCCCGGCTTCGGGTGCGGGGCTCCGTGC
GGGGCGTGGCGCGGGGCTCGCCGTGCCGGGCGGGGGGTGGCGGCAGGTGGGGGTGCCGGGCGGGGCGGGG
CCGCCTCGGGCCGGGGAGGGCTCGGGGGAGGGGCGCGGCGGCCCCGGAGCGCCGGCGGCTGTCGAGGCGC
GGCGAGCCGCAGCCATTGCCTTTTATGGTAATCGTGCGAGAGGGCGCAGGGACTTCCTTTGTCCCAAATC
TGGCGGAGCCGAAATCTGGGAGGCGCCGCCGCACCCCCTCTAGCGGGCGCGGGCGAAGCGGTGCGGCGCC
GGCAGGAAGGAAATGGGCGGGGAGGGCCTTCGTGCGTCGCCGCGCCGCCGTCCCCTTCTCCATCTCCAGC
CTCGGGGCTGCCGCAGGGGGACGGCTGCCTTCGGGGGGGACGGGGCAGGGCGGGGTTCGGCTTCTGGCGT
GTGACCGGCGGCTCTAGAGCCTCTGCTAACCATGTTCATGCCTTCTTCTTTTTCCTACAGCTCCTGGGCA
ACGTGCTGGTTATTGTGCTGTCTCATCATTTTGGCAAAGAATTCGGGATCCCCTCTGCAACTGAAAGCAT
TCTTAGCTTGCCAGTGGCCCCCACTGCCTGCCTGCCTGCGGAACTCTCTAGACCATAGATTCCTCCTCCA
CTCTAGCAAGAGAAGATGCTGTCTAATTTGAGGATCCTGCTCAACAAGGCAGCTCTTAGAAAGGCTCACA
CTTCCATGGTTCGAAATTTTCGGTATGGGAAGCCAGTCCAGAGTCAAGTACAGCTGAAAGGCCGTGACCT
CCTCACCCTGAAGAACTTCACAGGAGAGGAGATTCAGTACATGCTATGGCTCTCTGCAGATCTGAAATTC
AGGATCAAACAGAAAGGAGAATACTTGCCTTTATTGCAAGGGAAATCCTTAGGGATGATTTTTGAGAAAA
GAAGTACTCGAACAAGACTGTCCACAGAAACAGGCTTCGCTCTTCTGGGAGGACATCCTTCTTTTCTTAC
CACACAAGACATTCACTTGGGCGTGAATGAAAGTCTCACAGACACAGCTCGTGTGTTATCTAGCATGACA
GATGCAGTGTTAGCTCGAGTGTATAAACAATCAGATCTGGACATCCTGGCTAAGGAAGCAACCATCCCAA
TTGTCAACGGACTGTCAGACCTGTATCATCCTATCCAGATCCTGGCTGATTACCTTACACTCCAGGAACA
CTATGGCTCTCTCAAAGGTCTCACCCTCAGCTGGATAGGAGATGGGAACAATATCCTGCACTCCATCATG
ATGAGTGCTGCAAAATTCGGGATGCACCTTCAAGCAGCTACTCCAAAGGGTTATGAGCCAGATCCTAATA
TAGTCAAGCTAGCAGAGCAGTATGCCAAGGAGAATGGTACCAGGTTGTCAATGACAAATGATCCACTGGA
AGCAGCACGTGGAGGCAATGTATTAATTACAGATACTTGGATAAGCATGGGACAAGAGGATGAGAAGAAA
AAGCGTCTTCAAGCTTTCCAAGGTTACCAGGTTACAATGAAGACTGCTAAAGTGGCTGCGTCTGACTGGA
CGTTTTTACACTGCTTGCCTAGAAAGCCAGAAGAAGTAGATGATGAAGTGTTTTATTCTCCGCGGTCATT
AGTGTTCCCAGAGGCAGAAAATAGAAAGTGGACAATCATGGCTGTCATGGTATCCCTGCTGACAGACTAC
TCACCTGTGCTCCAGAAGCCAAAGTTCTGATGCCTGTCAAGAGGACGAAAAACCCAAAAGACAAAAAAAT
CTGTTCTTTAGCAGCAGAATAAGTCAGTTTATGTAGAAAAGAGAAGAATTGAAATTGTAAACACATCCCT
AGTGCGTGATATAATTATGTAATTGCTTTGCTATTGTGAGAATTGCTTAAAGCTTTTAGTTTAAGTGCTG
GGCATTTTATTATCCTGCTTGACTTGACTTAAGCACTCTCTTCAATTCACAACTTCTGAATGATATTTGG
GTTTCATATTAATTATCATACACATTTCCTTCCACTAAGCATTAAACACTATGCTTACAATGCATACCAT
CTAAGTCATTAAATGTAATCCATGCTTATTACCTTAAAAAAAAAAAAACCCGAATTCACTCCTCAGGTGC
AGGCTGCCTATCAGAAGGTGGTGGCTGGTGTGGCCAATGCCCTGGCTCACAAATACCACTGAGATCTTTT
TCCCTCTGCCAAAAATTATGGGGACATCATGAAGCCCCTTGAGCATCTGACTTCTGGCTAATAAAGGAAA
TTTATTTTCATTGCAATAGTGTGTTGGAATTTTTTGTGTCTCTCACTCGGAAGGACATATGGGAGGGCAA
ATCATTTAAAACATCAGAATGAGTATTTGGTTTAGAGTTTGGCAACATATGCCATATGCTGGCTGCCATG
AACAAAGGTGGCTATAAAGAGGTCATCAGTATATGAAACAGCCCCCTGCTGTCCATTCCTTATTCCATAG
AAAAGCCTTGACTTGAGGTTAGATTTTTTTTATATTTTGTTTTGTGTTATTTTTTTCTTTAACATCCCTA
AAATTTTCCTTACATGTTTTACTAGCCAGATTTTTCCTCCTCTCCTGACTACTCCCAGTCATAGCTGTCC
CTCTTCTCTTATGAAGATCCCTCGACCTGCAGCCCAAGCTTGGCGTAATCATGGTCATAGCTGTTTCCTG
TGTGAAATTGTTATCCGCTCACAATTCCACACAACATACGAGCCGGAAGCATAAAGTGTAAAGCCTGGGG
TGCCTAATGAGTGAGCTAACTCACATTAATTGCGTTGCGCTCACTGCCCGCTTTCCAGTCGGGAAACCTG
TCGTGCCAGCGGATCCGCATCTCAATTAGTCAGCAACCATAGTCCCGCCCCTAACTCCGCCCATCCCGCC
CCTAACTCCGCCCAGTTCCGCCCATTCTCCGCCCCATGGCTGACTAATTTTTTTTATTTATGCAGAGGCC
GAGGCCGCCTCGGCCTCTGAGCTATTCCAGAAGTAGTGAGGAGGCTTTTTTGGAGGCCTAGGCTTTTGCA
AAAAGCTAACTTGTTTATTGCAGCTTATAATGGTTACAAATAAAGCAATAGCATCACAAATTTCACAAAT
AAAGCATTTTTTTCACTGCATTCTAGTTGTGGTTTGTCCAAACTCATCAATGTATCTTATCATGTCTGGA
TCCGCTGCATTAATGAATCGGCCAACGCGCGGGGAGAGGCGGTTTGCGTATTGGGCGCTCTTCCGCTTCC
TCGCTCACTGACTCGCTGCGCTCGGTCGTTCGGCTGCGGCGAGCGGTATCAGCTCACTCAAAGGCGGTAA
TACGGTTATCCACAGAATCAGGGGATAACGCAGGAAAGAACATGTGAGCAAAAGGCCAGCAAAAGGCCAG
GAACCGTAAAAAGGCCGCGTTGCTGGCGTTTTTCCATAGGCTCCGCCCCCCTGACGAGCATCACAAAAAT
CGACGCTCAAGTCAGAGGTGGCGAAACCCGACAGGACTATAAAGATACCAGGCGTTTCCCCCTGGAAGCT
CCCTCGTGCGCTCTCCTGTTCCGACCCTGCCGCTTACCGGATACCTGTCCGCCTTTCTCCCTTCGGGAAG
CGTGGCGCTTTCTCAATGCTCACGCTGTAGGTATCTCAGTTCGGTGTAGGTCGTTCGCTCCAAGCTGGGC
TGTGTGCACGAACCCCCCGTTCAGCCCGACCGCTGCGCCTTATCCGGTAACTATCGTCTTGAGTCCAACC
CGGTAAGACACGACTTATCGCCACTGGCAGCAGCCACTGGTAACAGGATTAGCAGAGCGAGGTATGTAGG
CGGTGCTACAGAGTTCTTGAAGTGGTGGCCTAACTACGGCTACACTAGAAGGACAGTATTTGGTATCTGC
GCTCTGCTGAAGCCAGTTACCTTCGGAAAAAGAGTTGGTAGCTCTTGATCCGGCAAACAAACCACCGCTG
GTAGCGGTGGTTTTTTTGTTTGCAAGCAGCAGATTACGCGCAGAAAAAAAGGATCTCAAGAAGATCCTTT
GATCTTTTCTACGGGGTCTGACGCTCAGTGGAACGAAAACTCACGTTAAGGGATTTTGGTCATGAGATTA
TCAAAAAGGATCTTCACCTAGATCCTTTTAAATTAAAAATGAAGTTTTAAATCAATCTAAAGTATATATG
AGTAAACTTGGTCTGACAGTTACCAATGCTTAATCAGTGAGGCACCTATCTCAGCGATCTGTCTATTTCG
TTCATCCATAGTTGCCTGACTCCCCGTCGTGTAGATAACTACGATACGGGAGGGCTTACCATCTGGCCCC
AGTGCTGCAATGATACCGCGAGACCCACGCTCACCGGCTCCAGATTTATCAGCAATAAACCAGCCAGCCG
GAAGGGCCGAGCGCAGAAGTGGTCCTGCAACTTTATCCGCCTCCATCCAGTCTATTAATTGTTGCCGGGA
AGCTAGAGTAAGTAGTTCGCCAGTTAATAGTTTGCGCAACGTTGTTGCCATTGCTACAGGCATCGTGGTG
TCACGCTCGTCGTTTGGTATGGCTTCATTCAGCTCCGGTTCCCAACGATCAAGGCGAGTTACATGATCCC
CCATGTTGTGCAAAAAAGCGGTTAGCTCCTTCGGTCCTCCGATCGTTGTCAGAAGTAAGTTGGCCGCAGT
GTTATCACTCATGGTTATGGCAGCACTGCATAATTCTCTTACTGTCATGCCATCCGTAAGATGCTTTTCT
GTGACTGGTGAGTACTCAACCAAGTCATTCTGAGAATAGTGTATGCGGCGACCGAGTTGCTCTTGCCCGG
CGTCAATACGGGATAATACCGCGCCACATAGCAGAACTTTAAAAGTGCTCATCATTGGAAAACGTTCTTC
GGGGCGAAAACTCTCAAGGATCTTACCGCTGTTGAGATCCAGTTCGATGTAACCCACTCGTGCACCCAAC
TGATCTTCAGCATCTTTTACTTTCACCAGCGTTTCTGGGTGAGCAAAAACAGGAAGGCAAAATGCCGCAA
AAAAGGGAATAAGGGCGACACGGAAATGTTGAATACTCATACTCTTCCTTTTTCAATATTATTGAAGCAT
TTATCAGGGTTATTGTCTCATGAGCGGATACATATTTGAATGTATTTAGAAAAATAAACAAATAGGGGTT
CCGCGCACATTTCCCCGAAAAGTGCCACCTG
Features (pLannotate 1.2.2; 18 found; start..end, strand, type, name):
      4..383     +  enhancer       CMV enhancer: human cytomegalovirus immediate early enhancer
    386..661     +  promoter       chicken β-actin promoter: No description available
    662..1670    +  intron         chimeric intron: chimera between introns from chicken β-actin and rabbit β-globin
   1668..1724    +  CDS            HBB (fragment): HBB_LEPEU - Experimental evidence at protein level: Swiss-Prot protein existence level 1. Involved in oxygen transport from the lung to the various peripheral tissues. From Lepus europaeus (European hare).
   1836..2897    +  CDS            Otc: OTC_RAT - Experimental evidence at protein level: Swiss-Prot protein existence level 1. Catalyzes the second step of the urea cycle, the condensation of carbamoyl phosphate with L-ornithine to form L-citrulline (PubMed:2290837). The urea cycle ensures the detoxification of ammonia by converting it to urea for excretion (PubMed:2290837). From Rattus norvegicus (Rat).
   3272..3349    +  CDS            HBB (fragment): HBB_PONPY - Experimental evidence at transcript level: Swiss-Prot protein existence level 2. Involved in oxygen transport from the lung to the various peripheral tissues. From Pongo pygmaeus (Bornean orangutan).
   3420..3475    +  polyA_signal   β-globin poly(A) signal: rabbit β-globin polyadenylation signal (Gil and Proudfoot, 1987)
   3858..3874    -  protein_bind   lac operator: The lac repressor binds to the lac operator to inhibit transcription in E. coli. This inhibition can be relieved by adding lactose or isopropyl-β-D-thiogalactopyranoside (IPTG). lac repressor encoded by lacI
   3882..3912    -  promoter       lac promoter: promoter for the E. coli lac operon
   3927..3948    -  protein_bind   CAP binding site: CAP binding activates transcription in the presence of cAMP. E. coli catabolite activator protein
   3961..4000    -  CDS            lacI (fragment): lac repressor; lacI; The lac repressor binds to the lac operator to inhibit transcription in E. coli. This inhibition can be relieved by adding lactose or isopropyl-β-D-thiogalactopyranoside (IPTG).
   4007..4029    +  promoter       SV40 promoter (fragment): SV40 enhancer and early promoter
   4053..4188    +  rep_origin     SV40 ori: SV40 origin of replication
   4208..4342    +  polyA_signal   SV40 poly(A) signal: SV40 polyadenylation signal
   4344..4398    -  CDS            lacI (fragment): lac repressor; lacI; The lac repressor binds to the lac operator to inhibit transcription in E. coli. This inhibition can be relieved by adding lactose or isopropyl-β-D-thiogalactopyranoside (IPTG).
   4581..5169    -  rep_origin     ori: high-copy-number ColE1/pMB1/pBR322/pUC origin of replication
   5340..6200    -  CDS            AmpR: β-lactamase; bla; confers resistance to ampicillin, carbenicillin, and related antibiotics
   6201..6305    -  promoter       AmpR promoter: bla
