[The description below was written by a language model from this plasmid's Addgene catalogue record and pLannotate feature annotations shown in this document.]
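Description:
Ornithine transcarbamylase (OTC) is a mammalian expression plasmid built on the pCAGGS backbone that carries the rat (Rattus norvegicus) Otc cDNA, inserted as an EcoRI fragment of about 1.5 kb with no tag or fusion partner. In the assembled 6.3 kb sequence, the Otc coding region is annotated as a single intact open reading frame flanked by untranslated insert sequence. Propagation in E. coli relies on a high-copy ColE1/pUC-type origin and the β-lactamase gene (AmpR) with its own promoter for ampicillin selection. No mammalian selection marker is annotated, so the plasmid appears suited to transient transfection. An SV40 origin of replication is present, which can support episomal amplification in cells expressing SV40 large T antigen. Remnants of lac promoter/operator and lacI sequence are backbone leftovers with no evident role.

Expression is driven by the composite CAG promoter, which consists of the human cytomegalovirus immediate-early enhancer, the chicken β-actin promoter and a chimeric chicken β-actin/rabbit β-globin intron. This arrangement gives strong, broadly active transcription in mammalian cells. The transcript is terminated by the rabbit β-globin polyadenylation signal. The short HBB fragments annotated on either side of the insert are most likely β-globin exon remnants belonging to the pCAGGS cassette rather than parts of the encoded protein. OTC is a urea-cycle enzyme that condenses carbamoyl phosphate with ornithine to form citrulline. The stated purpose of the plasmid is research on the mitochondrial unfolded protein response, and the associated publication concerns a mitochondria-specific stress response in mammalian cells. The record does not spell out the plasmid's exact experimental role in that work.
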