Addgene plasmid #71877: Ornithine transcarbamylase (OTC)
Purpose: For mitochondrial unfolded protein response research
Depositing lab: Nicholas Hoogenraad. Depositing organization: La Trobe University. Publication: A mitochondrial specific stress response in mammalian cells. Zhao Q, Wang J, Levichkin IV, Stasinopoulos S, Ryan MT, Hoogenraad NJ. EMBO J. 2002 Sep 2;21(17):4411-9. PubMed 12198143.
Backbone
  Vector backbone: pCAGGS
  Backbone size w/o insert (bp): 4801
  Vector type: Mammalian Expression
Growth in bacteria
  Bacterial resistance: Ampicillin, 100 μg/mL
  Growth temperature: 37°C
  Growth strain: DH5alpha
  Copy number: Unknown
Gene/Insert
  Gene/Insert name: OTC (alt names: Ornithine transcarbamylase; Ornithine carbamoyltransferase)
  Species: R. norvegicus (rat)
  Insert size (bp): 1464
  Entrez Gene: Otc
  Promoter: CAG
  Tag / fusion protein: None
  Cloning method: Restriction Enzyme; 5′ cloning site EcoRI (not destroyed); 3′ cloning site EcoRI (not destroyed)
  Sequencing primers: 5′ pCAGGS5 (5'-ggttcggcttctggcgtgtgacc-3'); 3′ rb_glob_PA_term-R (5'-CCCATATGTCCTTCCGAGTG-3)
Terms and licenses: Academic/Nonprofit Terms; Industry Terms: Not Available to Industry
How to cite: Ornithine transcarbamylase (OTC) was a gift from Nicholas Hoogenraad (Addgene plasmid # 71877 ; http://n2t.net/addgene:71877 ; RRID:Addgene_71877)
