>Addgene plasmid #71877 | Ornithine transcarbamylase (OTC) | addgene partial sequence | sequence record 135019 | pCAGGS5 5'-ggttcggcttctggcgtgtgacc-3'
ACCATGTTCATGCCTTCTTCTTTTTCCTACAGCTCCTGGGCAACGTGCTGGTTATTGTGCTGTCTCATCA
TTTTGGCAAAGAATTCGGGATCCCCTCTGCAACTGAAAGCATTCTTAGCTTGCCAGTGGCCCCCACTGCC
TGCCTGCCTGCGGAACTCTCTAGACCATAGATTCCTCCTCCACTCTAGCAAGAGAAGATGCTGTCTAATT
TGAGGATCCTGCTCAACAAGGCAGCTCTTAGAAAGGCTCACACTTCCATGGTTCGAAATTTTCGGTATGG
GAAGCCAGTCCAGAGTCAAGTACAGCTGAAAGGCCGTGACCTCCTCACCCTGAAGAACTTCACAGGAGAG
GAGATTCAGTACATGCTATGGCTCTCTGCAGATCTGAAATTCAGGATCAAACAGAAAGGAGAATACTTGC
CTTTATTGCAAGGGAAATCCTTAGGGATGATTTTTGAGAAAAGAAGTACTCGAACAAGACTGTCCACAGA
AACAGGCTTCGCTCTTCTGGGAGGACATCCTTCTTTTCTTACCACACAAGACATTCACTTGGGCGTGAAT
GAAAGTCTCACAGACACAGCTCGTGTGTTATCTAGCATGACAGATGCAGTGTTAGCTCGAGTGTATAAAC
AATCAGATCTGGACATCCTGGCTAAGGAAGCAACCATCCCAATTGTCAACGGACTGTCAGACCTGTATCA
TCCTATCCAGATCCTGGCTGATTACCTTACACTCCAGGAACACTATGGCTCTCTCAAAGGTCTCACCCTC
AGCTGGATAGGAGATGGGAACAATATCCTGCACTCCATCATGATGAGTGCTGCAAAATTCGGGATGCACC
TTCAAGCAGCTACTCCAAAGGGTTATGAGCCAGATCCTAATATAGTCAAGCTAGCAGAGCAGTATGCCAA
GGAGAATGGTACCAGGTTGTCAATGACAAATGATCCACTGGAAGCAGCACGTGGA
