>Addgene plasmid #71877 | Ornithine transcarbamylase (OTC) | addgene partial sequence | sequence record 135020 | rb_glob_PA_term-R 5'-CCCATATGTCCTTCCGAGTG-3'
CAACACACTATTGCAATGAAAATAAATTTCCTTTATTAGCCAGAAGTCAGATGCTCAAGGGGCTTCATGA
TGTCCCCATAATTTTTGGCAGAGGGAAAAAGATCTCAGTGGTATTTGTGAGCCAGGGCATTGGCCACACC
AGCCACCACCTTCTGATAGGCAGCCTGCACCTGAGGAGTGAATTCGGGTTTTTTTTTTTTTAAGGTAATA
AGCATGGATTACATTTAATGACTTAGATGGTATGCATTGTAAGCATAGTGTTTAATGCTTAGTGGAAGGA
AATGTGTATGATAATTAATATGAAACCCAAATATCATTCAGAAGTTGTGAATTGAAGAGAGTGCTTAAGT
CAAGTCAAGCAGGATAATAAAATGCCCAGCACTTAAACTAAAAGCTTTAAGCAATTCTCACAATAGCAAA
GCAATTACATAATTATATCACGCACTAGGGATGTGTTTACAATTTCAATTCTTCTCTTTTCTACATAAAC
TGACTTATTCTGCTGCTAAAGAACAGATTTTTTTGTCTTTTGGGTTTTTCGTCCTCTTGACAGGCATCAG
AACTTTGGCTTCTGGAGCACAGGTGAGTAGTCTGTCAGCAGGGATACCATGACAGCCATGATTGTCCACT
TTCTATTTTCTGCCTCTGGGAACACTAATGACCGCGGAGAATAAAACACTTCATCATCTACTTCTTCTGG
CTTTCTAGGCAAGCAGTGTAAAAACGTCCAGTCAGACGCAGCCACTTTAGCAGTCTTCATTGTAACCTGG
TAACCTTGGAAAGCTTGAAGACGCTTTTTCTTCTCATCCTCTTGTCCCATGCTTATCCAAGTATCTGTAA
TTAATACATTGCCTCCACGTGCTGCTTCCAGTGGATCATTTGTCATTGACAACCTGGTACCATTCTCCTT
GGCATACTGCTCTGCTAGCTTGACTATATTAGGATCTGGCTCATAACCCTTTGGAGTAGCTGCTTGAAGG
TGCATCCCGAATTT
